Addgene plasmid #246694: p3xFLAG-CMV-9-GPR124 GAIN-His
Purpose: Expression vector for secreted human GPR124 GAIN domain, N-terminal 3xFLAG tag, C-terminal 6xHis tag
Depositing lab: Calvin Kuo & Mario Vallon. Depositing organization: Stanford University. Publication: A RECK-WNT7 Receptor-Ligand Interaction Enables Isoform-Specific Regulation of Wnt Bioavailability. Vallon M, Yuki K, Nguyen TD, Chang J, Yuan J, Siepe D, Miao Y, Essler M, Noda M, Garcia KC, Kuo CJ. Cell Rep. 2018 Oct 9;25(2):339-349.e9. doi: 10.1016/j.celrep.2018.09.045. PubMed 30304675.
Backbone
  Vector backbone: p3xFLAG-CMV-9
  Vector type: Mammalian Expression
  Selectable markers: Neomycin (select with G418)
Growth in bacteria
  Bacterial resistance: Ampicillin, 100 μg/mL
  Growth temperature: 37°C
  Growth strain: DH5alpha
  Copy number: High Copy
Gene/Insert
  Gene/Insert name: GPR124 (alt names: ADGRA2; TEM5)
  Species: H. sapiens (human)
  Mutation: GAIN domain
  Entrez Gene: ADGRA2 (a.k.a. GPR124, TEM5)
  Promoter: CMV
  Tag / fusion protein: 3xFLAG (N terminal on insert); 6xHis (C terminal on insert)
  Cloning method: Other
Resource information
  A portion of this plasmid was derived from a plasmid made by: Bert Vogelstein (Addgene #16561)
Terms and licenses: Academic/Nonprofit Terms; Industry Terms: Not Available to Industry
How to cite: p3xFLAG-CMV-9-GPR124 GAIN-His was a gift from Calvin Kuo & Mario Vallon (Addgene plasmid # 246694 ; http://n2t.net/addgene:246694 ; RRID:Addgene_246694)
