[The description below was written by a language model from this plasmid's Addgene catalogue record and pLannotate feature annotations shown in this document.]
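Description:
p3xFLAG-CMV-9-GPR124 GAIN-His is a mammalian expression plasmid of about 7.35 kb, built on the p3xFLAG-CMV-9 backbone, for producing the GAIN domain of human GPR124 (also called ADGRA2 or TEM5) as a secreted, doubly tagged protein. It is maintained in E. coli as a high-copy plasmid through a ColE1/pUC-type origin and selected with ampicillin via the β-lactamase gene. An f1 origin is also present. For mammalian cells, an SV40 enhancer/early promoter drives a neomycin phosphotransferase gene that ends in an SV40 polyadenylation signal, allowing G418 selection of stable transfectants. Adjacent annotations for ble and a short str fragment appear to be flanking remnants of the Tn5-type resistance region rather than intended markers. The small lacI, lacZα, T7 promoter, CloDF13 and large T antigen hits are likewise backbone fragments or short matches.

The expression cassette uses the human CMV immediate-early enhancer and promoter. Its open reading frame begins with the preprotrypsin leader, a signal peptide that directs the product into the secretory pathway. Next comes a 3xFLAG epitope with an enterokinase cleavage site, and then a roughly 1 kb fragment of ADGRA2 corresponding to the GAIN domain. A short C-terminal feature annotated as a fragment of a composite tag corresponds to the 6xHis tag described in the catalogue entry. The transcript is terminated by the human growth hormone polyadenylation signal.

Secretion into the culture medium and the two tags make the isolated domain suitable for FLAG or nickel affinity purification and for detection in binding assays. The associated publication concerns RECK–WNT7 receptor–ligand interactions and Wnt bioavailability. Part of the plasmid was derived from an earlier deposited construct.
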