Features (pLannotate 1.2.2; 24 found; start..end, strand, type, name):
    517..894     +  CDS            ble: BLE_KLEPN - Experimental evidence at protein level: Swiss-Prot protein existence level 1. Binding protein with a strong affinity to the bleomycin family of antibiotics. Binds to CL990; an antimitotic-antibiotic compound. From Klebsiella pneumoniae.
    936..995     +  CDS            str (fragment): STR_KLEPN - Protein inferred from homology: Swiss-Prot protein existence level 3. The aminoglycoside phosphotransferases achieve inactivation of their antibiotic substrates by phosphorylation. From Klebsiella pneumoniae.
   1018..1041    -  rep_origin     CloDF13 ori (fragment): Plasmids containing the CloDF13 (CDF) origin of replication can be propagated in E. coli cells that contain additional plasmids with compatible origins.
   1042..1125    +  CDS            large T antigen (fragment): large T antigen from SV40 (simian virus 40)
   1148..1282    +  polyA_signal   SV40 poly(A) signal: SV40 polyadenylation signal
   1288..1306    -  promoter       T7 promoter: promoter for bacteriophage T7 RNA polymerase
   1344..1360    -  protein_bind   lac operator: The lac repressor binds to the lac operator to inhibit transcription in E. coli. This inhibition can be relieved by adding lactose or isopropyl-β-D-thiogalactopyranoside (IPTG). lac repressor encoded by lacI
   1368..1398    -  promoter       lac promoter: promoter for the E. coli lac operon
   1413..1434    -  protein_bind   CAP binding site: CAP binding activates transcription in the presence of cAMP. E. coli catabolite activator protein
   1447..1539    -  CDS            lacI (fragment): lac repressor; lacI; The lac repressor binds to the lac operator to inhibit transcription in E. coli. This inhibition can be relieved by adding lactose or isopropyl-β-D-thiogalactopyranoside (IPTG).
   1722..2310    -  rep_origin     ori: high-copy-number ColE1/pMB1/pBR322/pUC origin of replication
   2481..3341    -  CDS            AmpR: β-lactamase; bla; confers resistance to ampicillin, carbenicillin, and related antibiotics
   3342..3446    -  promoter       AmpR promoter: bla
   3473..3945    +  rep_origin     f1 ori (sequence partly withheld): f1 bacteriophage origin of replication; arrow indicates direction of (+) strand synthesis
   3949..4103    -  CDS            lacZα (fragment): LacZα fragment of β-galactosidase; lacZ fragment
   4263..4642    +  enhancer       CMV enhancer: human cytomegalovirus immediate early enhancer
   4644..4843    +  promoter       CMV promoter: human cytomegalovirus (CMV) immediate early promoter
   4877..4921    +  CDS            preprotrypsin leader: leader sequence from mouse preprotrypsin
   4922..4987    +  CDS            3xFLAG: three tandem FLAG® epitope tags, followed by an enterokinase cleavage site
   5006..5992    +  CDS            ADGRA2 (fragment): AGRA2_HUMAN - Also known as GPR124 From Homo sapiens (Human).
   6008..6025    +  CDS            capTEV™ (fragment): composite tag for in vivo biotinylation, TEV protease cleavage, and 6xHis tagging
   6036..6658    +  polyA_signal   hGH poly(A) signal: human growth hormone polyadenylation signal
   6687..7001    +  promoter       SV40 promoter: SV40 enhancer and early promoter
   7052..493     +  CDS            neo (across the origin): KKA2_KLEPN - Also known as kan, nptII. Experimental evidence at protein level: Swiss-Prot protein existence level 1. Resistance to kanamycin, neomycin, paromomycin, ribostamycin, butirosin and gentamicin B. From Klebsiella pneumoniae.
>Addgene plasmid #246694 | p3xFLAG-CMV-9-GPR124 GAIN-His | addgene full sequence | sequence record 495869 | Addgene NGS Result
GGATCTCCTGTCATCTCACCTTGCTCCTGCCGAGAAAGTATCCATCATGGCTGATGCAATGCGGCGGCTG
CATACGCTTGATCCGGCTACCTGCCCATTCGACCACCAAGCGAAACATCGCATCGAGCGAGCACGTACTC
GGATGGAAGCCGGTCTTGTCGATCAGGATGATCTGGACGAAGAGCATCAGGGGCTCGCGCCAGCCGAACT
GTTCGCCAGGCTCAAGGCGCGCATGCCCGACGGCGAGGATCTCGTCGTGACCCATGGCGATGCCTGCTTG
CCGAATATCATGGTGGAAAATGGCCGCTTTTCTGGATTCATCGACTGTGGCCGGCTGGGTGTGGCGGACC
GCTATCAGGACATAGCGTTGGCTACCCGTGATATTGCTGAAGAGCTTGGCGGCGAATGGGCTGACCGCTT
CCTCGTGCTTTACGGTATCGCCGCTCCCGATTCGCAGCGCATCGCCTTCTATCGCCTTCTTGACGAGTTC
TTCTGAGCGGGACTCTGGGGTTCGAAATGACCGACCAAGCGACGCCCAACCTGCCATCACGAGATTTCGA
TTCCACCGCCGCCTTCTATGAAAGGTTGGGCTTCGGAATCGTTTTCCGGGACGCCGGCTGGATGATCCTC
CAGCGCGGGGATCTCATGCTGGAGTTCTTCGCCCACCCCGGGCTCGATCCCCTCGCGAGTTGGTTCAGCT
GCTGCCTGAGGCTGGACGACCTCGCGGAGTTCTACCGGCAGTGCAAATCCGTCGGCATCCAGGAAACCAG
CAGCGGCTATCCGCGCATCCATGCCCCCGAACTGCAGGAGTGGGGAGGCACGATGGCCGCTTTGGTCGAC
CCGGACGGGACGCTCCTGCGCCTGATACAGAACGAATTGCTTGCAGGCATCTCATGAGTGTGTCTTCCCG
TTTTCCGCCTGAGGTCACTGCGTGGATGGAGCGCTGGCGCCTGCTGCGCGACGGCGAGCTGCTCACCACC
CACTCGCCAAGCTGGAACCGTAAAAAGGCCGCGTTGCTGGCGTTTTTCCATAGGCTCCGCCGATCATAAT
CAGCCATACCACATTTGTAGAGGTTTTACTTGCTTTAAAAAACCTCCCACACCTCCCCCTGAACCTGAAA
CATAAAATGAATGCAATTGTTGTTGTTAACTTGTTTATTGCAGCTTATAATGGTTACAAATAAAGCAATA
GCATCACAAATTTCACAAATAAAGCATTTTTTTCACTGCATTCTAGTTGTGGTTTGTCCAAACTCATCAA
TGTATCTTATCATGTCTGGATCAATTCCCTATAGTGAGTCGTATTAAATTCGTAATCATGTCATAGCTGT
TTCCTGTGTGAAATTGTTATCCGCTCACAATTCCACACAACATACGAGCCGGAAGCATAAAGTGTAAAGC
CTGGGGTGCCTAATGAGTGAGCTAACTCACATTAATTGCGTTGCGCTCACTGCCCGCTTTCCAGTCGGGA
AACCTGTCGTGCCAGCTGCATTAATGAATCGGCCAACGCGCGGGGAGAGGCGGTTTGCGTATTGGGCGCT
CTTCCGCTTCCTCGCTCACTGACTCGCTGCGCTCGGTCGTTCGGCTGCGGCGAGCGGTATCAGCTCACTC
AAAGGCGGTAATACGGTTATCCACAGAATCAGGGGATAACGCAGGAAAGAACATGTGAGCAAAAGGCCAG
CAAAAGGCCAGGAACCGTAAAAAGGCCGCGTTGCTGGCGTTTTTCCATAGGCTCCGCCCCCCTGACGAGC
ATCACAAAAATCGACGCTCAAGTCAGAGGTGGCGAAACCCGACAGGACTATAAAGATACCAGGCGTTTCC
CCCTGGAAGCTCCCTCGTGCGCTCTCCTGTTCCGACCCTGCCGCTTACCGGATACCTGTCCGCCTTTCTC
CCTTCGGGAAGCGTGGCGCTTTCTCATAGCTCACGCTGTAGGTATCTCAGTTCGGTGTAGGTCGTTCGCT
CCAAGCTGGGCTGTGTGCACGAACCCCCCGTTCAGCCCGACCGCTGCGCCTTATCCGGTAACTATCGTCT
TGAGTCCAACCCGGTAAGACACGACTTATCGCCACTGGCAGCAGCCACTGGTAACAGGATTAGCAGAGCG
AGGTATGTAGGCGGTGCTACAGAGTTCTTGAAGTGGTGGCCTAACTACGGCTACACTAGAAGAACAGTAT
TTGGTATCTGCGCTCTGCTGAAGCCAGTTACCTTCGGAAAAAGAGTTGGTAGCTCTTGATCCGGCAAACA
AACCACCGCTGGTAGCGGTGGTTTTTTTGTTTGCAAGCAGCAGATTACGCGCAGAAAAAAAGGATCTCAA
GAAGATCCTTTGATCTTTTCTACGGGGTCTGACGCTCAGTGGAACGAAAACTCACGTTAAGGGATTTTGG
TCATGAGATTATCAAAAAGGATCTTCACCTAGATCCTTTTAAATTAAAAATGAAGTTTTAAATCAATCTA
AAGTATATATGAGTAAACTTGGTCTGACAGTTACCAATGCTTAATCAGTGAGGCACCTATCTCAGCGATC
TGTCTATTTCGTTCATCCATAGTTGCCTGACTCCCCGTCGTGTAGATAACTACGATACGGGAGGGCTTAC
CATCTGGCCCCAGTGCTGCAATGATACCGCGAGACCCACGCTCACCGGCTCCAGATTTATCAGCAATAAA
CCAGCCAGCCGGAAGGGCCGAGCGCAGAAGTGGTCCTGCAACTTTATCCGCCTCCATCCAGTCTATTAAT
TGTTGCCGGGAAGCTAGAGTAAGTAGTTCGCCAGTTAATAGTTTGCGCAACGTTGTTGCCATTGCTACAG
GCATCGTGGTGTCACGCTCGTCGTTTGGTATGGCTTCATTCAGCTCCGGTTCCCAACGATCAAGGCGAGT
TACATGATCCCCCATGTTGTGCAAAAAAGCGGTTAGCTCCTTCGGTCCTCCGATCGTTGTCAGAAGTAAG
TTGGCCGCAGTGTTATCACTCATGGTTATGGCAGCACTGCATAATTCTCTTACTGTCATGCCATCCGTAA
GATGCTTTTCTGTGACTGGTGAGTACTCAACCAAGTCATTCTGAGAATAGTGTATGCGGCGACCGAGTTG
CTCTTGCCCGGCGTCAATACGGGATAATACCGCGCCACATAGCAGAACTTTAAAAGTGCTCATCATTGGA
AAACGTTCTTCGGGGCGAAAACTCTCAAGGATCTTACCGCTGTTGAGATCCAGTTCGATGTAACCCACTC
GTGCACCCAACTGATCTTCAGCATCTTTTACTTTCACCAGCGTTTCTGGGTGAGCAAAAACAGGAAGGCA
AAATGCCGCAAAAAAGGGAATAAGGGCGACACGGAAATGTTGAATACTCATACTCTTCCTTTTTCAATAT
TATTGAAGCATTTATCAGGGTTATTGTCTCATGAGCGGATACATATTTGAATGTATTTAGAAAAATAAAC
AAATAGGGGTTCCGCGCACATTTCCCCGAAAAGTGCCACCTG
[124 nt withheld, positions 3473-3596]
C
[91 nt withheld, positions 3598-3688]
A
[49 nt withheld, positions 3690-3738]
CCTTTGACGTTGGAGTCCACGTTCTTTAAGAGTCCACTATTAAAGAAC
[33 nt withheld, positions 3787-3819]
ACCCTATCTCGGTCTATTCTTTTGATTTATAAGGGATTTTGCCGATTTCGGCCTATTGGTTAAAAAATGA
GCTGATTTAACAAAAATTTAACGCGAATTTTAACAAAATATTAACGCTTACAATTTCCATTCGCCATTCA
GGCTGCGCAACTGTTGGGAAGGGCGATCGGTGCGGGCCTCTTCGCTATTACGCCAGCTGGCGAAAGGGGG
ATGTGCTGCAAGGCGATTAAGTTGGGTAACGCCAGGGTTTTCCCAGTCACGACGTTGTAAAACGACGGCC
AGTGCCAAGCTGATCTATACATTGAATCAATATTGGCAATTAGCCATATTAGTCATTGGTTATATAGCAT
AAATCAATATTGGCTATTGGCCATTGCATACGTTGTATCTATATCATAATATGTACATTTATATTGGCTC
ATGTCCAATATGACCGCCATGTTGACATTGATTATTGACTAGTTATTAATAGTAATCAATTACGGGGTCA
TTAGTTCATAGCCCATATATGGAGTTCCGCGTTACATAACTTACGGTAAATGGCCCGCCTGGCTGACCGC
CCAACGACCCCCGCCCATTGACGTCAATAATGACGTATGTTCCCATAGTAACGCCAATAGGGACTTTCCA
TTGACGTCAATGGGTGGAGTATTTACGGTAAACTGCCCACTTGGCAGTACATCAAGTGTATCATATGCCA
AGTCCGCCCCCTATTGACGTCAATGACGGTAAATGGCCCGCCTGGCATTATGCCCAGTACATGACCTTAC
GGGACTTTCCTACTTGGCAGTACATCTACGTATTAGTCATCGCTATTACCATGGTGATGCGGTTTTGGCA
GTACACCAATGGGCGTGGATAGCGGTTTGACTCACGGGGATTTCCAAGTCTCCACCCCATTGACGTCAAT
GGGAGTTTGTTTTGGCACCAAAATCAACGGGACTTTCCAAAATGTCGTAATAACCCCGCCCCGTTGACGC
AAATGGGCGGTAGGCGTGTACGGTGGGAGGTCTATATAAGCAGAGCTCGTTTAGTGAACCGTCAGAATTA
ATTCACCATGTCTGCACTTCTGATCCTAGCTCTTGTTGGAGCTGCAGTTGCTGACTACAAAGACCATGAC
GGTGATTATAAAGATCATGACATCGATTACAAGGATGACGATGACAAGCTTGCGGCCGCGAATTCACTGT
ACACCTTCGTGCTGATGCCCATCAATGCCTCCAATGCGCTGACCCTGGCTCACCAGCTGCGCGTGTACAC
AGCCGAGGCCGCTAGCTTTTCAGACATGATGGATGTAGTCTATGTGGCTCAGATGATCCAGAAATTTTTG
GGTTATGTCGACCAGATCAAAGAGCTGGTAGAGGTGATGGTGGACATGGCCAGCAACCTGATGCTGGTGG
ACGAGCACCTGCTGTGGCTGGCCCAGCGCGAGGACAAGGCCTGCAGCCGCATCGTGGGTGCCCTGGAGCG
CATTGGGGGGGCCGCCCTCAGCCCCCATGCCCAGCACATCTCAGTGAATGCGAGGAACGTGGCATTGGAG
GCCTACCTCATCAAGCCGCACAGCTACGTGGGCCTGACCTGCACAGCCTTCCAGAGGAGGGAGGGAGGGG
TGCCGGGCACACGGCCAGGAAGCCCTGGCCAGAACCCCCCACCTGAGCCCGAGCCCCCAGCTGACCAGCA
GCTCCGCTTCCGCTGCACCACCGGGAGGCCCAATGTTTCTCTGTCGTCCTTCCACATCAAGAACAGCGTG
GCCCTGGCCTCCATCCAGCTGCCCCCGAGTCTATTCTCATCCCTTCCGGCTGCCCTGGCTCCCCCGGTGC
CCCCAGACTGCACCCTGCAACTGCTCGTCTTCCGAAATGGCCGCCTCTTCCACAGCCACAGCAACACCTC
CCGCCCTGGAGCTGCTGGGCCTGGCAAGAGGCGTGGCGTGGCCACCCCCGTCATCTTCGCAGGAACCAGT
GGCTGTGGCGTGGGAAACCTGACAGAGCCAGTGGCCGTTTCGCTGCGGCACTGGGCTGAGGGAGCCGAAC
CTGTGGCCGCTTGGTGGAGCCAGGAGGGGCCCGGGGAGGCTGGGGGCTGGACCTCGGAGGGCTGCCAGCT
CCGCTCCAGCCAGCCCAATGTCAGCGCCCTGCACTGCCAGCACTTGGGCAATGTGGCCGTGCTCATGGAG
CTGGATGGGGGGGGTTCTCATCATCATCATCATCATTAAGGATCCCGGGTGGCATCCCTGTGACCCCTCC
CCAGTGCCTCTCCTGGCCCTGGAAGTTGCCACTCCAGTGCCCACCAGCCTTGTCCTAATAAAATTAAGTT
GCATCATTTTGTCTGACTAGGTGTCCTTCTATAATATTATGGGGTGGAGGGGGGTGGTATGGAGCAAGGG
GCAAGTTGGGAAGACAACCTGTAGGGCCTGCGGGGTCTATTGGGAACCAAGCTGGAGTGCAGTGGCACAA
TCTTGGCTCACTGCAATCTCCGCCTCCTGGGTTCAAGCGATTCTCCTGCCTCAGCCTCCCGAGTTGTTGG
GATTCCAGGCATGCATGACCAGGCTCAGCTAATTTTTGTTTTTTTGGTAGAGACGGGGTTTCACCATATT
GGCCAGGCTGGTCTCCAACTCCTAATCTCAGGTGATCTACCCACCTTGGCCTCCCAAATTGCTGGGATTA
CAGGCGTGAACCACTGCTCCCTTCCCTGTCCTTCTGATTTTAAAATAACTATACCAGCAGGAGGACGTCC
AGACACAGCATAGGCTACCTGGCCATGCCCAACCGGTGGGACATTTGAGTTGCTTGCTTGGCACTGTCCT
CTCATGCGTTGGGTCCACTCAGTAGATGCCTGTTGAATTGGGTACGCGGCCAGCTTGGCTGTGGAATGTG
TGTCAGTTAGGGTGTGGAAAGTCCCCAGGCTCCCCAGCAGGCAGAAGTATGCAAAGCATGCATCTCAATT
AGTCAGCAACCAGGTGTGGAAAGTCCCCAGGCTCCCCAGCAGGCAGAAGTATGCAAAGCATGCATCTCAA
TTAGTCAGCAACCATAGTCCCGCCCCTAACTCCGCCCATCCCGCCTCCGCTAACTCCGCCCAGTTCCGCC
CATTCTCCGCCCCATGGCTGACTAATTTTTTTTATTTATGCAGGCCGAGGCCGCCTCGGCCTCTGAGCTA
TTCCAGAAGTAGTGAGGAGGCTTTTTTGGAGGAATTGATCAGCTTGGGATCTGATCAAGAGACAGGATGA
GGATCGTTTCGCATGATTGAACAAGATGGATTGCACGCAGGTTCTCCGGCCGCTTGGGTGGAGAGGCTAT
TCGGCTATGACTGGGCACAACAGACAATCGGCTGCTCTGATGCCGCCGTGTTCCGGCTGTCAGCGCAGGG
GCGCCCGGTTCTTTTTGTCAAGACCGACCTGTCCGGTGCCCTGAATGAACTGCAGGACGAGGCAGCGCGG
CTATCGTGGCTGGCCACGACGGGCGTTCCTTGCGCAGCTGTGCTCGACGTTGTCACTGAAGCGGGAAGGG
ACTGGCTGCTATTGGGCGAAGTGCCGGGGCA
